>Addgene plasmid #200144 | pHHYTK113 | addgene full sequence | sequence record 396584 | Addgene NGS Result
TCGGTCTCAATCCTCTAAAGGTGAAGAATTGTTTACTGGTGTTGTTCCAATTTTGGTTGAATTGGATGGT
GATGTTAATGGTCATAAATTTTCTGTTAGAGGTGAAGGTGAAGGTGATGCTACTATTGGTAAATTGACTT
TGAAATTTATTTGTACTACTGGTAAATTGCCAGTTCCATGGCCAACTTTGGTTACTACTTTGACTTATGG
TGTTCAATGTTTTTCTAGATATCCAGATCATATGAAACAACATGATTTTTTTAAATCTGCTATGCCAGAA
GGTTATGTTCAAGAAAGAACTATTTCTTTTAAAGATGATGGTAAATATAAAACTAGAGCTGTTGTTAAAT
TTGAAGGTGATACTTTGGTTAATAGAATTGAATTGAAAGGTACTGATTTTAAAGAAGATGGTAATATTTT
GGGTCATAAATTGGAATATAATTTTAATTCTCATAATGTTTATATTACTGCTGATAAACAAAAAAATGGT
ATTAAAGCTAATTTTACTGTTAGACATAATGTTGAAGATGGTTCTGTTCAATTGGCTGATCATTATCAAC
AAAATACTCCAATTGGTGATGGTCCAGTTTTGTTGCCAGATAATCATTATTTGTCTACTCAAACTGTTTT
GTCTAAAGATCCAAATTAATGGCTGAGACCAGACCAATAAAAAACGCCCGGCGGCAACCGAGCGTTCTGA
ACAAATCCAGATGGAGTTCTGAGGTCATTACTGGATCTATCAACAGGAGTCCAAGCGAGCTCGATATCAA
ATTACGCCCCGCCCTGCCACTCATCGCAGTACTGTTGTAATTCATTAAGCATTCTGCCGACATGGAAGCC
ATCACAAACGGCATGATGAACCTGAATCGCCAGCGGCATCAGCACCTTGTCGCCTTGCGTATAATATTTG
CCCATGGTGAAAACGGGGGCGAAGAAGTTGTCCATATTGGCCACGTTTAAATCAAAACTGGTGAAACTCA
CCCAGGGATTGGCTGAAACGAAAAACATATTCTCAATAAACCCTTTAGGGAAATAGGCCAGGTTTTCACC
GTAACACGCCACATCTTGCGAATATATGTGTAGAAACTGCCGGAAATCGTCGTGGTATTCACTCCAGAGC
GATGAAAACGTTTCAGTTTGCTCATGGAAAACGGTGTAACAAGGGTGAACACTATCCCATATCACCAGCT
CACCGTCTTTCATTGCCATACGAAATTCCGGATGAGCATTCATCAGGCGGGCAAGAATGTGAATAAAGGC
CGGATAAAACTTGTGCTTATTTTTCTTTACGGTCTTTAAAAAGGCCGTAATATCCAGCTGAACGGTCTGG
TTATAGGTACATTGAGCAACTGACTGAAATGCCTCAAAATGTTCTTTACGATGCCATTGGGATATATCAA
CGGTGGTATATCCAGTGATTTTTTTCTCCATTTTAGCTTCCTTAGCTCCTGAAAATCTCGATAACTCAAA
AAATACGCCCGGTAGTGATCTTATTTCATTATGGTGAAAGTTGGAACCTCTTACGTGCCCGATCAATCAT
GACCAAAATCCCTTAACGTGAGTTTTCGTTCCACTGAGCGTCAGACCCCGTAGAAAAGATCAAAGGATCT
TCTTGAGATCCTTTTTTTCTGCGCGTAATCTGCTGCTTGCAAACAAAAAAACCACCGCTACCAGCGGTGG
TTTGTTTGCCGGATCAAGAGCTACCAACTCTTTTTCCGAAGGTAACTGGCTTCAGCAGAGCGCAGATACC
AAATACTGTTCTTCTAGTGTAGCCGTAGTTAGGCCACCACTTCAAGAACTCTGTAGCACCGCCTACATAC
CTCGCTCTGCTAATCCTGTTACCAGTGGCTGCTGCCAGTGGCGATAAGTCGTGTCTTACCGGGTTGGACT
CAAGACGATAGTTACCGGATAAGGCGCAGCGGTCGGGCTGAACGGGGGGTTCGTGCACACAGCCCAGCTT
GGAGCGAACGACCTACACCGAACTGAGATACCTACAGCGTGAGCTATGAGAAAGCGCCACGCTTCCCGAA
GGGAGAAAGGCGGACAGGTATCCGGTAAGCGGCAGGGTCGGAACAGGAGAGCGCACGAGGGAGCTTCCAG
GGGGAAACGCCTGGTATCTTTATAGTCCTGTCGGGTTTCGCCACCTCTGACTTGAGCGTCGATTTTTGTG
ATGCTCGTCAGGGGGGCGGAGCCTATGGAAAAACGCCAGCAACGCGGCCTTTTTACGGTTCCTGGCCTTT
TGCTGGCCTTTTGCTCACATGTTCTTTCCTGCGTTATCCCCTGATTCTGTGGATAACCGTAG
Features (pLannotate 1.2.2; 5 found; start..end, strand, type, name):
     14..646     +  CDS            Trp-less GFP (fragment): Trp-less GFP is a fluorescent protein published in 2012, derived from Aequorea victoria.
    667..701     -  terminator     lambda t0 terminator: minimal transcription terminator from phage lambda (Scholtissek and Grosse, 1987)
    775..1431    -  CDS            cat: CAT_ECOLX - Experimental evidence at protein level: Swiss-Prot protein existence level 1. This enzyme is an effector of chloramphenicol resistance in bacteria. From Escherichia coli. This protein is used as a marker in many commonly used cloning vectors, such as pACYC184.
   1432..1529    -  promoter       cat promoter: promoter of the E. coli cat gene encoding chloramphenicol acetyltransferase
   1613..2201    +  rep_origin     ori: high-copy-number ColE1/pMB1/pBR322/pUC origin of replication
