[The description below was written by a language model from this plasmid's Addgene catalogue record and pLannotate feature annotations shown in this document.]
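Description:
pHHYTK113 is a small (about 2.3 kb) part-storage plasmid for the yeast Modular Cloning (MoClo) system, built in the pYTK001 entry vector of the Yeast Toolkit. It is maintained in E. coli as a high-copy plasmid through a ColE1/pUC-type origin and selected with chloramphenicol. Resistance comes from the cat gene, which is driven by its native promoter and followed by a minimal lambda t0 terminator. The plasmid has no yeast origin, yeast marker, promoter or terminator for the insert, so it is a donor of a DNA part rather than an expression construct in its own right, despite the "bacterial expression" vector classification.

The insert is sfGFP1-10, roughly 640 bp derived from Aequorea victoria GFP. It was introduced by BsmBI Golden Gate cloning, which destroyed the sites. The automated annotation labels this region as a fragment of "Trp-less GFP". This most likely reflects the closest GFP-family match in the annotation database rather than the identity of the part. The fragment call is consistent with a truncated GFP that lacks the final beta strand. sfGFP1-10 comprises the first ten strands of superfolder GFP and is non-fluorescent alone, but it regains fluorescence when complemented by the short GFP11 strand.

As a Type 4a part, it occupies the position immediately downstream of the coding sequence, the slot used in the toolkit for C-terminal tags. It can therefore be assembled with promoter, coding and terminator parts into yeast transcription units. The associated toolkit is aimed at reliable intracellular protein targeting in Saccharomyces cerevisiae, where split-GFP parts are typically used to probe protein localisation or topology. The record does not describe a specific application for this part.
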