Addgene plasmid #200144: pHHYTK113
Purpose: Type 4a part for Modular Cloning in Yeast
Depositing lab: Johannes Herrmann. Depositing organization: Rheinland-Pfälzische Technische Universität Kaiserslautern. Publication: A modular cloning (MoClo) toolkit for reliable intracellular protein targeting in the yeast Saccharomyces cerevisiae. Simakin P, Koch C, Herrmann JM. Microb Cell. 2023 Feb 28;10(4):78-87. doi: 10.15698/mic2023.04.794. eCollection 2023 Apr 3. PubMed 37009624.
Backbone
  Vector backbone: pYTK001
  Backbone manufacturer: John Dueber Lab, https://doi.org/10.1021/sb500366v
  Vector type: Bacterial Expression, Synthetic Biology
Growth in bacteria
  Bacterial resistance: Chloramphenicol, 25 μg/mL
  Growth temperature: 37°C
  Growth strain: DH5alpha
  Copy number: High Copy
Gene/Insert
  Gene/Insert name: sfGFP1-10
  Species: A. victoria
  Insert size (bp): 640
  Cloning method: Restriction Enzyme; 5′ cloning site BsmBI (destroyed during cloning); 3′ cloning site BsmBI (destroyed during cloning)
Terms and licenses: Academic/Nonprofit Terms; Industry Terms: Not Available to Industry
How to cite: pHHYTK113 was a gift from Johannes Herrmann (Addgene plasmid # 200144 ; http://n2t.net/addgene:200144 ; RRID:Addgene_200144)
